Addgene plasmid #207902: pAM763
Purpose: Level 0 for D1 module (5' TCAG-3' TGAC)
Depositing lab: Alexis Maizel. Depositing organization: Universitaet Heidelberg. Publication: GreenGate 2.0: Backwards compatible addons for assembly of complex transcriptional units and their stacking with GreenGate. Piepers M, Erbstein K, Reyes-Hernandez J, Song C, Tessi T, Petrasiunaite V, Faerber N, Distel K, Maizel A. PLoS One. 2023 Sep 8;18(9):e0290097. doi: 10.1371/journal.pone.0290097. eCollection 2023. PubMed 37682951.
Backbone
  Vector backbone: pUC19
  Vector type: Synthetic Biology
Growth in bacteria
  Bacterial resistance: Ampicillin, 100 μg/mL
  Growth temperature: 37°C
  Growth strain: DH5alpha
  Copy number: High Copy
Gene/Insert
  Gene/Insert name: dummy 20nt sequence
  Species: Synthetic
  Cloning method: Restriction Enzyme; 5′ cloning site Unknown (unknown if destroyed)
Terms and licenses: Academic/Nonprofit Terms; Industry Terms: Not Available to Industry
How to cite: pAM763 was a gift from Alexis Maizel (Addgene plasmid # 207902 ; http://n2t.net/addgene:207902 ; RRID:Addgene_207902)
