[The description below was written by a language model from this plasmid's Addgene catalogue record and pLannotate feature annotations shown in this document.]
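Description:
pAM763 is a small (about 2.7 kb) Level 0 entry plasmid from the GreenGate 2.0 toolkit, an extension of the GreenGate Golden Gate-style system for assembling transcriptional units and stacking them. It is built on a pUC19 backbone and classed as a synthetic biology vector. It is maintained in E. coli at high copy through the ColE1/pUC-type origin and selected with ampicillin via the bla gene and its native promoter.

The payload is not a functional gene but a synthetic 20-nucleotide dummy sequence occupying the "D1" module position, defined by the 5' TCAG and 3' TGAC overhangs given in the record. In this kind of modular cloning, each Level 0 plasmid donates a part flanked by type IIS restriction sites that release position-specific four-base overhangs, so that parts ligate in a fixed order. A dummy module of this sort generally serves as a neutral spacer that fills a slot when no functional element is wanted there, keeping the chain of overhangs intact. The record does not name the type IIS enzyme or the original cloning sites.

The dummy insert is too short to be annotated, but it presumably lies in the roughly 60-nucleotide gap between the outward-in facing SP6 and T7 promoters, which can serve as flanking priming sites for sequence verification. Around this region are remnants of the lac cassette (CAP binding site, lac promoter and operator, a lacZα fragment and a short lacI fragment), along with small bom and rop fragments. These are backbone relics rather than working parts of the module.
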