Features (pLannotate 1.2.2; 12 found; start..end, strand, type, name):
     96..200     +  promoter       AmpR promoter: bla
    201..1061    +  CDS            AmpR: β-lactamase; bla; confers resistance to ampicillin, carbenicillin, and related antibiotics
   1232..1820    +  rep_origin     ori: high-copy-number ColE1/pMB1/pBR322/pUC origin of replication
   2003..2095    +  CDS            lacI (fragment): lac repressor; lacI; The lac repressor binds to the lac operator to inhibit transcription in E. coli. This inhibition can be relieved by adding lactose or isopropyl-β-D-thiogalactopyranoside (IPTG).
   2108..2129    +  protein_bind   CAP binding site: CAP binding activates transcription in the presence of cAMP. E. coli catabolite activator protein
   2144..2174    +  promoter       lac promoter: promoter for the E. coli lac operon
   2182..2198    +  protein_bind   lac operator: The lac repressor binds to the lac operator to inhibit transcription in E. coli. This inhibition can be relieved by adding lactose or isopropyl-β-D-thiogalactopyranoside (IPTG). lac repressor encoded by lacI
   2212..2230    +  promoter       SP6 promoter: promoter for bacteriophage SP6 RNA polymerase
   2293..2311    -  promoter       T7 promoter: promoter for bacteriophage T7 RNA polymerase
   2313..2465    +  CDS            lacZα (fragment): LacZα fragment of β-galactosidase; lacZ fragment
   2471..2570    -  misc_feature   bom (fragment): basis of mobility region from pBR322
   2672..1       -  CDS            rop (fragment) (across the origin): Rop protein, which maintains plasmids at low copy number; rop
>Addgene plasmid #207902 | pAM763 | addgene full sequence | sequence record 413916 | Addgene NGS Result
GACGAAAGGGCCTCGTGATACGCCTATTTTTATAGGTTAATGTCATGATAATAATGGTTTCTTAGACGTC
AGGTGGCACTTTTCGGGGAAATGTGCGCGGAACCCCTATTTGTTTATTTTTCTAAATACATTCAAATATG
TATCCGCTCATGAGACAATAACCCTGATAAATGCTTCAATAATATTGAAAAAGGAAGAGTATGAGTATTC
AACATTTCCGTGTCGCCCTTATTCCCTTTTTTGCGGCATTTTGCCTTCCTGTTTTTGCTCACCCAGAAAC
GCTGGTGAAAGTAAAAGATGCTGAAGATCAGTTGGGTGCACGAGTGGGTTACATCGAACTGGATCTCAAC
AGCGGTAAGATCCTTGAGAGTTTTCGCCCCGAAGAACGTTTTCCAATGATGAGCACTTTTAAAGTTCTGC
TATGTGGCGCGGTATTATCCCGTATTGACGCCGGGCAAGAGCAACTCGGTCGCCGCATACACTATTCTCA
GAATGACTTGGTTGAGTACTCACCAGTCACAGAAAAGCATCTTACGGATGGCATGACAGTAAGAGAATTA
TGCAGTGCTGCCATAACCATGAGTGATAACACTGCGGCCAACTTACTTCTGACAACGATCGGAGGACCGA
AGGAGCTAACCGCTTTTTTGCACAACATGGGGGATCATGTAACTCGCCTTGATCGTTGGGAACCGGAGCT
GAATGAAGCCATACCAAACGACGAGCGTGACACCACGATGCCTGTAGCAATGGCAACAACGTTGCGCAAA
CTATTAACTGGCGAACTACTTACTCTAGCTTCCCGGCAACAATTAATAGACTGGATGGAGGCGGATAAAG
TTGCAGGACCACTTCTGCGCTCGGCCCTTCCGGCTGGCTGGTTTATTGCTGATAAATCTGGAGCCGGTGA
GCGTGGCTCTCGAGGTATCATTGCAGCACTGGGGCCAGATGGTAAGCCCTCCCGTATCGTAGTTATCTAC
ACGACGGGGAGTCAGGCAACTATGGATGAACGAAATAGACAGATCGCTGAGATAGGTGCCTCACTGATTA
AGCATTGGTAACTGTCAGACCAAGTTTACTCATATATACTTTAGATTGATTTAAAACTTCATTTTTAATT
TAAAAGGATCTAGGTGAAGATCCTTTTTGATAATCTCATGACCAAAATCCCTTAACGTGAGTTTTCGTTC
CACTGAGCGTCAGACCCCGTAGAAAAGATCAAAGGATCTTCTTGAGATCCTTTTTTTCTGCGCGTAATCT
GCTGCTTGCAAACAAAAAAACCACCGCTACCAGCGGTGGTTTGTTTGCCGGATCAAGAGCTACCAACTCT
TTTTCCGAAGGTAACTGGCTTCAGCAGAGCGCAGATACCAAATACTGTTCTTCTAGTGTAGCCGTAGTTA
GGCCACCACTTCAAGAACTCTGTAGCACCGCCTACATACCTCGCTCTGCTAATCCTGTTACCAGTGGCTG
CTGCCAGTGGCGATAAGTCGTGTCTTACCGGGTTGGACTCAAGACGATAGTTACCGGATAAGGCGCAGCG
GTCGGGCTGAACGGGGGGTTCGTGCACACAGCCCAGCTTGGAGCGAACGACCTACACCGAACTGAGATAC
CTACAGCGTGAGCTATGAGAAAGCGCCACGCTTCCCGAAGGGAGAAAGGCGGACAGGTATCCGGTAAGCG
GCAGGGTCGGAACAGGAGAGCGCACGAGGGAGCTTCCAGGGGGAAACGCCTGGTATCTTTATAGTCCTGT
CGGGTTTCGCCACCTCTGACTTGAGCGTCGATTTTTGTGATGCTCGTCAGGGGGGCGGAGCCTATGGAAA
AACGCCAGCAACGCGGCCTTTTTACGGTTCCTGGCCTTTTGCTGGCCTTTTGCTCACATGTTCTTTCCTG
CGTTATCCCCTGATTCTGTGGATAACCGTATTACCGCCTTTGAGTGAGCTGATACCGCTCGCCGCAGCCG
AACGACCGAGCGCAGCGAGTCAGTGAGCGAGGAAGCGGAAGAGCGCCCAATACGCAAACCGCCTCTCCCC
GCGCGTTGGCCGATTCATTAATGCAGCTGGCACGACAGGTTTCCCGACTGGAAAGCGGGCAGTGAGCGCA
ACGCAATTAATGTGAGTTAGCTCACTCATTAGGCACCCCAGGCTTTACACTTTATGCTTCCGGCTCGTAT
GTTGTGTGGAATTGTGAGCGGATAACAATTTCACACGAGCTATTTAGGTGACACTATAGAAGTGAAGCTT
GGTCTCATCAGTATGATTGTACGCTATTCAGTGACTGAGACCGAATTCTCGCCCTATAGTGAGTCGTATT
ACCTGGCCGTCGTTTTACAACGTCGTGACTGGGAAAACCCTGGCGTTACCCAACTTAATCGCCTTGCAGC
ACATCCCCCTTTCGCCAGCTGGCGTAATAGCGAAGAGGCCCGCACCGATCGCCCTTCCCAACAGTTGCGC
AGCCTGAATGGCGAATGGCGCCTGATGCGGTATTTTCTCCTTACGCATCTGTGCGGTATTTCACACCGCA
TATGGTGCACTCTCAGTACAATCTGCTCTGATGCCGCATAGTTAAGCCAGCCCCGACACCCGCCAACACC
CGCTGACGCGCCCTGACGGGCTTGTCTGCTCCCGGCATCCGCTTACAGACAAGCTGTGACCGTCTCCGGG
AGCTGCATGTGTCAGAGGTTTTCACCGTCATCACCGAAACGCGCGA
